Addgene plasmid #15507: HA-CYLD-C601A
Depositing lab: Stephen Elledge. Depositing organization: Brigham and Women's Hospital. Publication: The tumor suppressor CYLD regulates entry into mitosis. Stegmeier F, Sowa ME, Nalepa G, Gygi SP, Harper JW, Elledge SJ. Proc Natl Acad Sci U S A. 2007 May 22. 104(21):8869-74. 10.1073/pnas.0703268104 PubMed 17495026.
Backbone
  Vector backbone: pDEST-HA
  Vector type: Mammalian Expression
Growth in bacteria
  Bacterial resistance: Ampicillin, 100 μg/mL
  Growth temperature: 37°C
  Growth strain: DH5alpha
  Copy number: High Copy
Gene/Insert
  Gene/Insert name: CYLD
  Species: H. sapiens (human)
  Mutation: C601A: catalytically inactive
  Entrez Gene: CYLD (a.k.a. BRSS, CDMT, CYLD1, CYLDI, EAC, FTDALS8, MFT, MFT1, SBS, TEM, USPL2)
  Tag / fusion protein: HA (N terminal on backbone)
  Cloning method: Gateway Cloning; 5′ cloning site attR (not destroyed); 3′ cloning site attR (not destroyed)
  Sequencing primers: 5′ CMV-F
Terms and licenses: Academic/Nonprofit Terms; Industry Terms: Not Available to Industry
How to cite: HA-CYLD-C601A was a gift from Stephen Elledge (Addgene plasmid # 15507)
