[The description below was written by a language model from this plasmid's Addgene catalogue record.]
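Description:
HA-CYLD-C601A is a mammalian expression plasmid built on the Gateway destination vector pDEST-HA and carrying the human CYLD coding sequence. It is propagated in E. coli as a high-copy plasmid under ampicillin selection. The record gives no feature table, so the origin of replication, polyadenylation signal and any mammalian selection marker are not stated. The promoter is also not listed explicitly, although the use of a CMV forward primer for sequencing suggests that the insert sits downstream of a CMV promoter, as is common for vectors of this type.

The insert was introduced by Gateway recombination, with the cloning sites recorded as attR sites flanking the open reading frame. The backbone supplies an N-terminal HA epitope tag, so the protein is produced as HA-CYLD and can be detected or immunoprecipitated with anti-HA antibodies. CYLD is a tumor suppressor with deubiquitinating enzyme activity. This version carries the C601A substitution, which replaces the cysteine at position 601 with alanine and is annotated as rendering the protein catalytically inactive.

The construct therefore serves as the enzymatically dead counterpart to a wild-type CYLD expression plasmid, letting researchers test whether a given cellular effect depends on the enzyme's catalytic function. The associated publication concerns the role of CYLD in regulating entry into mitosis, which is consistent with use in transfection-based studies of cell-cycle control in mammalian cells.
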