>Addgene plasmid #15507 | HA-CYLD-C601A | addgene partial sequence | sequence record 64067 | cmv-fwd
AGCAATGCTCGTTTAGGGAACCGCCATTCTGCCTGGGGACGTCGGAGCAAGCTTGATTTAGGTGACACTA
TAGAATACAAGCTACTTGTTCTTTTTGCAGGATCCCATCGATTTAAAGCTATGGAGCAAAAGCTCATTTC
TGAAGAGGACTTGAATGAAATGGAGCAAAAGCTCATTTCTGAAGAGGACTTGAATGAAATGGAGCAAAAG
CTCATTTCTGAAGAGGACTTGAATGAAATGGAGCAAAAGCTCATTTCTGAAGAGGACTTGAATGAAATGG
AGCAAAAGCTCATTTCTGAAGAGGACTTGAATGAAATGGAGAGCTTGGGCGACCTCACCATGGAGCAAAA
GCTCATTTCTGAAGAGGACTTGAATTCAGGCCGGCCCATGAGTTCAGGCTTATGGAGCCAAGAAAAAGTC
ACTTCACCCTACTGGGAAGAGCGGATTTTTTACTTGCTTCTTCAAGAATGCAGCGTTACAGACAAACAAA
CACAAAAGCTCCTTAAAGTACCGAAGGGAAGTATAGGACAGTATATTCAAGATCGTTCTGTGGGGCATTC
AAGGATTCCTTCTGCAAAAGGCAAGAAAAATCAGATTGGATTAAAAATTCTAGAGCAACCTCATGCAGTT
CTCTTTGTTGATGAAAAGGATGTTGTAGAGATAAATGAAAAGTTCACAGAGTTACTTTTGGCAATTACCA
ATTGTGAGGAGAGGTTCAGCCTGTTTAAAAACAGAAACAGACTAAGTAAAGGCCTCCAAATAGACGTGGG
CTGTCCTGTGAAAGTACAGCTGAGATCTGGGGAAGAAAAATTTCCTGGAGTTGTACGCTTCAGAGGACCC
CTGTTAGCAGAGAGGACAGTCTCCGGAATATTCTTTGGAGTTGAATTGCTGGAAGAAGGTCGTGGTCAAG
GTTTCACTGACGGGGTGTACC
