>Addgene plasmid #15507 | HA-CYLD-C601A | addgene partial sequence | sequence record 64068 | SV40_PA_rev
AGCTGCAATAAACAAGTTAACAACAACAATTGCATTCATTTTATGTTTCAGGTTCAGGGGGAGGTGTGGG
AGGTTTTTTAATTCGCGGCCGCGGCGCCAATGCATTGGGCCCGGTACCCAGCTTTTGTTCCCTTTAGTGA
GGGTTAATTGCGCGCTTGGCGTAATCATGGTCATAGCTGTTTCCTGTGTGAAATTGTTATCCGCTCACAA
TTCCACACAACATACGAGCCGGGAGCATAAAGTGTAAAGCCTGGGGTGCCTAATGAGTGAGCTAACTCAC
ATTAATTGCGTTGCGCTCACTGCCCGCTTTCCAGTCGGGAAACCTGTCGTGCCAGCTGCATTAATGAATC
GGCCAACGCGCGGGGAGAGGCGGTTTGCGTATTGGGCGCTCTTCCGCTTCCTCGCTCACTGACTCGCTGC
GCTCGGTCGTTCGGCTGCGGCGAGCGGTATCAGCTCACTCAAAGGCGGTAATACGGTTATCCACAGAATC
AGGGGATAACGCAGGAAAGAACATGTGAGCAAAAGGCCAGCAAAAGGCCAGGAACCGTAAAAAGGCCGCG
TTGCTGGCGTTTTTCCATAGGCTCCGCCCCCCTGACGAGCATCACAAAAATCGACGCTCAAGTCAGAGGT
GGCGAAACCCGACAGGACTATAAAGATACCAGGCGTTTCCCCCTGGAAGCTCCCTCGTGCGCTCTCCTGT
TCCGACCCTGCCGCTTACCGGATACCTGTCCGCCTTTCTCCCTTCGGGAAGCGTGGCGCTTTCTCATAGC
TCACGCTGTAGGTATCTCAGTTCGGTGTAGGTCGTTCGCTCCAAGCTGGGCTGTGTGCACGAACCCCCCG
TTCAGCCCGACCGCTGCGCCTTATCCGGTAACTATCGTCTTGAGTCCAACCCGGTAAGACACGACTTATC
GCCACTGGCAGCAGCCACTGGTAACAGGATTAGCAGAGCGAGGTATGTAGGCGGTGCT
