>Addgene plasmid #15507 | HA-CYLD-C601A | addgene partial sequence | sequence record 64967 | T3 5'-GCAATTAACCCTCACTAAAGG-3'
ATGCATTGGCGCCGCGGCCGCGAATTAAAAAACCTCCCACACCTCCCCCTGAACCTGAAACATAAAATGA
ATGCAATTGTTGTTGTTAACTTGTTTATTGCAGCTTATAATGGTTACAAATAAAGCAATAGCATCACAAA
TTTCACAAATAAAGCATTTTTTTCACTGCATTCTAGTTGTGGTTTGTCCAAACTCATCAATGTATCTTAT
CATGTCTGGATCTACGTAATACGACTCACTATAGTTCTAGAGGCGCGCCTTATTTGTACAAACTCATTGT
TGGACTCTGGTACATGCACATATATGCATCACAAAGCAGTCTTCGTGCACAGCCTTGGATTCTCCTGGAG
TCCAAGGAATGCAGGTCTTCCAGAGACATCTTCAAGTACTCTCCTACTTCTGGGCATGGGGTGACTTGAG
GAATGTTGAAGCCATTCTGACCACCATCCCGATCGGCCATGCTGTCAAAGAAGAGCCAGGCAGAATCGTC
CTTCCCATACTTCACAAAAGCAACATAGTGGCTTGTTTCTATGCAGAGAACAGCAAATAACTCCATATTC
TGGCAAGGGATGCAGCCGTGTCTCCAGTCCCAGTCGGGTAAGTCTTTGGGAAGTGACACTGGGTTATATT
TATGATTCAGCCTCTTCGGATGAAGGTGGACTTGAGTGTTGCAGGTTTTACAAAACTGCTTGATTTTTCC
AGCTGAGATGTCCGGATCGTCGTAGCATTCTCTACACTCATACATTGCAAGCCCTCCACATATCCGGCAC
TGTCTGGGAGTGTCTTCAAGTAAATCTGTTATATTTAATTCCAGAGAAGGAAAAATTTTTTTAAATAGTT
TAAAGTCTTTTCCAAATCGAGGCATCTGAATAATCAGACATGATGGTGCCTCTGCAAATTTCAGGTTACT
GTTGATAAAAGACCATTCTAACAACTGCTGAATTGTGGGAACGCCAACTTTCTCATTTTTTTCCATAAAA
ATTTGATAGAAGTAACAATCTTGTACCTTTTGACCTGCTGATCTTATTTTTAGCAAAGGT
