>Addgene plasmid #15507 | HA-CYLD-C601A | addgene partial sequence | sequence record 65283 | hCYLD-rev 5'-ATACATTGCAAGCCCTCCAC-3'
GTCTTCAAGTAAATCTGTTATATTTAATTCCAGAGAAGGAAAAATTTTTTTAAATAGTTTAAAGTCTTTT
CCAAATCGAGGCATCTGAATAATCAGACATGATGGTGCCTCTGCAAATTTCAGGTTACTGTTGATAAAAG
ACCATTCTAACAACTGCTGAATTGTGGGAACGCCAACTTTCTCATTTTTTTCCATAAAAATTTGATAGAA
GTAACAATCTTGTACCTTTTGACCTGCTGATCTTATTTTTAGCAAAGGTTCTACCCTTAAAATATGATGA
AACAGAATATTCAAGAATTCCTCAGGATCTTTTTCTTCAGAGGTAAATCCTGATGCAGCCTCCACCTTTT
CAAGTATTTTCCTCAGTTTCATAATTTTTGTGGCACACACATATCCATATATTCTCAGAGGATTAACAAT
TTCTGTCCTCAGTAGCTCTTGGGTTTCACTATAATATTCTACATCGTTCTTTTCTTTGGGTCTAAGTAAC
ACAGTGTCCAGAACAGAACTAAAAGCAAATAAGCAGAATAAGGTTGAGTCTAAGTAAGCAGAATTGTAAT
GACCCTGGATGCCTTTCTTCTTCCCAATCATTATCTCCAAGCCTTCTTTTTCCATTTTTGGTGGAGTATT
TTCTTCTACTACTTCACTTAAGTAGCCTCCAAATGCTAAAGAGTTACAGCGCTCAATCTGATTGGAAACC
GGCTGCAATGATGCAAACCTAGAGTCAGGCCTGCAGCTCTTCAGTTTCACAAACAGCGCCTTCTTCAGGG
CACAGGTGAAATACCGAGTGCCTCTGAAGGTTCCATCCGTACAGCCTGCACACTCATCTTCCAGTTCCAG
TCCAGCGAGCACTTCATTCAGTCCTGGTGGCTGACCGATCCAACGGATTACCC
